>Addgene plasmid #221930 | pAcGFP-N1_CBPdIDR7-H1 | addgene full sequence | sequence record 437465 | Addgene NGS Result
TAGTTATTAATAGTAATCAATTACGGGGTCATTAGTTCATAGCCCATATATGGAGTTCCGCGTTACATAA
CTTACGGTAAATGGCCCGCCTGGCTGACCGCCCAACGACCCCCGCCCATTGACGTCAATAATGACGTATG
TTCCCATAGTAACGCCAATAGGGACTTTCCATTGACGTCAATGGGTGGAGTATTTACGGTAAACTGCCCA
CTTGGCAGTACATCAAGTGTATCATATGCCAAGTACGCCCCCTATTGACGTCAATGACGGTAAATGGCCC
GCCTGGCATTATGCCCAGTACATGACCTTATGGGACTTTCCTACTTGGCAGTACATCTACGTATTAGTCA
TCGCTATTACCATGGTGATGCGGTTTTGGCAGTACATCAATGGGCGTGGATAGCGGTTTGACTCACGGGG
ATTTCCAAGTCTCCACCCCATTGACGTCAATGGGAGTTTGTTTTGGCACCAAAATCAACGGGACTTTCCA
AAATGTCGTAACAACTCCGCCCCATTGACGCAAATGGGCGGTAGGCGTGTACGGTGGGAGGTCTATATAA
GCAGAGCTGGTTTAGTGAACCGTCAGATCCGCTAGCGCTACCGGACTCAGATCTCGAGCTCAAGCTTCGA
ATTCTGCAGTCGACGGTACCGCGGGCCCGGGATCCAATGGCTGAGAACTTGCTGGACGGACCGCCCAACC
CCAAAAGAGCCAAACTCAGCTCGCCCGGTTTCTCGGCGAATGACAGCACAGATTTTGGATCATTGTTTGA
CTTGGAAAATGATCTTCCTGATGAGCTGATACCCAATGGAGGAGAATTAGGCCTTTTAAACAGTGGGAAC
CTTGTTCCAGATGCTGCTTCCAAACATAAACAACTGTCGGAGCTTCTACGAGGAGGCAGCGGCTCTAGTA
TCAACCCAGGAATAGGAAATGTGAGCGCCAGCAGCCCCGTGCAGCAGGGCCTGGGTGGCCAGGCTCAAGG
GCAGCCGAACAGTGCTAACATGGCCAGCCTCAGTGCCATGGGCAAGAGCCCTCTGAGCCAGGGAGATTCT
TCAGCCCCCAGCCTGCCTAAACAGGCAGCCAGCACCTCTGGGCCCACCCCCGCTGCCTCCCAAGCACTGA
ATCCGCAAGCACAAAAGCAAGTGGGGCTGGCGACTAGCAGCCCTGCCACGTCACAGACTGGACCTGGTAT
CTGCATGAATGCTAACTTTAACCAGACCCACCCAGGCCTCCTCAATAGTAACTCTGGCCATAGCTTAATT
AATCAGGCTTCACAAGGGCAGGCGCAAGTCATGAATGGATCTCTTGGGGCTGCTGGCAGAGGAAGGGGAG
CTGGAATGCCGTACCCTACTCCAGCCATGCAGGGCGCCTCGAGCAGCGTGCTGGCTGAGACCCTAACGCA
GGTTTCCCCGCAAATGACTGGTCACGCGGGACTGAACACCGCACAGGCAGGAGGCATGGCCAAGATGGGA
ATAACTGGGAACACAAGTCCATTTGGACAGCCCTTTAGTCAAGCTGGAGGGCAGCCAATGGGAGCCACTG
GAGTGAACCCCCAGTTAGCCAGCAAACAGAGCATGGTCAACAGTTTGCCCACCTTCCCTACAGATATCAA
GAATACTTCAGTCACCAACGTGCCAAATATGTCTCAGATGCAAACATCAGTGGGAATTGTACCCACACAA
GCAATTGCAACAGGCCCCACTGCAGATCCTGAAAAACGCAAACTGATACAGCAGCAGCTGGTTCTACTGC
TTCATGCTCATAAGTGTCAGAGACGAGAGCAAGCAAACGGAGAGGTTCGGGCCTGCTCGCTCCCGCATTG
TCGAACCATGAAAAACGTTTTGAATCACATGACGCATTGTCAGGCTGGGAAAGCCTGCCAAGTTGCCCAT
TGTGCATCTTCACGACAAATCATCTCTCATTGGAAGAACTGCACACGACATGACTGTCCTGTTTGCCTCC
CTTTGAAAAATGCCAGTGACAAGCGAAACCAACAAACCATCCTGGGGTCTCCAGCTAGTGGAATTCAAAA
CACAATTGGTTCTGTTGGCACAGGGCAACAGAATGCCACTTCTTTAAGTAACCCAAATCCCATAGACCCC
AGCTCCATGCAGCGAGCCTATGCTGCTCTCGGACTCCCCTACATGAACCAGCCCCAGACGCAGCTGCAGC
CTCAGGTTCCTGGCCAGCAACCAGCACAGCCTCAAACCCACCAGCAGATGAGGACTCTCAACCCCCTGGG
AAATAATCCAATGAACATTCCAGCAGGAGGAATAACAACAGATCAGCAGCCCCCAAACTTGATTTCAGAA
TCAGCTCTTCCGACTTCCCTGGGGGCCACAAACCCACTGATGAACGATGGCTCCAACTCTGGTAACATTG
GAACCCTCAGCACTATACCAACAGCAGCTCCTCCTTCTAGCACCGGTGTAAGGAAAGGCTGGCACGAACA
TGTCACTCAGGACCTGCGGAGCCATCTAGTGCATAAACTCGTCCAAGCCATCTTCCCAACACCTGATCCC
GCAGCTCTAAAGGATCGCCGCATGGAAAACCTGGTAGCCTATGCTAAGAAAGTGGAAGGGGACATGTACG
AGTCTGCCAACAGCAGGGATGAATATTATCACTTATTAGCAGAGAAAATCTACAAGATACAAAAAGAACT
AGAAGAAAAACGGAGGTCGCGTTTACATAAACAAGGCATCTTGGGGAACCAGCCAGCCTTACCAGCCCCG
GGGGCTCAGCCCCCTGTGATTCCACAGGCACAACCTGTGAGACCTCCAAATGGACCCCTGTCCCTGCCAG
TGAATCGCATGCAAGTTTCTCAAGGGATGAATTCATTTAACCCCATGTCCTTGGGGAACGTCCAGTTGCC
ACAAGCACCCATGGGACCTCGTGCAGCCTCCCCAATGAACCACTCTGTCCAGATGAACAGCATGGGCTCA
GTGCCAGGGATGGCCATTTCTCCTTCCCGAATGCCTCAGCCTCCGAACATGATGGGTGCACACACCAACA
ACATGATGGCCCAGGCGCCCGCTCAGAGCCAGTTTCTGCCACAGAACCAGTTCCCGTCATCCAGCGGGGC
GATGAGTGTGGGCATGGGGCAGCCGCCAGCCCAAACAGGCGTGTCACAGGGACAGGTGCCTGGTGCTGCT
CTTCCTAACCCTCTCAACATGCTGGGGCCTCAGGCCAGCCAGCTACCTTGCCCTCCAGTGACACAGTCAC
CACTGCACCCAACACCGCCTCCTGCTTCCACGGCTGCTGGCATGCCATCTCTCCAGCACACGACACCACC
TGGGATGACTCCTCCCCAGCCAGCAGCTCCCACTCAGCCATCAACTCCTGTGTCGTCTTCCGGGCAGACT
CCCACCCCGACTCCTGGCTCAGTGCCCAGTGCTACCCAAACCCAGAGCACCCCTACAGTCCAGGCAGCAG
CCCAGGCCCAGGTGACCCCGCAGCCTCAAACCCCAGTTCAGCCCCCGTCTGTGGCTACCCCTCAGTCATC
GCAGCAACAGCCGACGCCTGTGCACGCCCAGCCTCCTGGCACACCGCTTTCCCAGGCAGCAGCCAGCATT
GATAACAGAGTCCCTACCCCCTCCTCGGTGGCCAGCGCAGAAACCAATTCCCAGCAGCCAGGACCTGACG
TACCTGTGCTGGAAATGAAGACGGAGACCCAAGCAGAGGACACTGAGCCCGATCCTGGTGAATCCAAAGG
GGAGCCCAGGTCTGAGATGATGGAGGAGGATTTGCAAGGAGCTTCCCAAGTTAAAGAAGAAACAGACATA
GCAGAGCAGAAATCAGAACCAATGGAAGTGGATGAAAAGAAACCTGAAGTGAAAGTAGAAGTTAAAGAGG
AAGAAGAGAGTAGCAGTAACGGCACAGCCTCTCAGTCAACATCTCCTTCGCAGCCGCGCAAAAAAATCTT
TAAACCAGAGGAGTTACGCCAGGCCCTCATGCCAACCCTAGAAGCACTGTATCGACAGGACCCAGAGTCA
TTACCTTTCCGGCAGCCTGTAGATCCCCAGCTCCTCGGAATTCCAGACTATTTTGACATCGTAAAGAATC
CCATGGACCTCTCCACCATCAAGCGGAAGCTGGACACAGGGCAATACCAAGAGCCCTGGCAGTACGTGGA
CGACGTCTGGCTCATGTTCAACAATGCCTGGCTCTATAATCGCAAGACATCCCGAGTCTATAAGTTTTGC
AGTAAGCTTGCAGAGGTCTTTGAGCAGGAAATTGACCCTGTCATGCAGTCCCTTGGATATTGCTGTGGAC
GCAAGTATGAGTTTTCCCCACAGACTTTGTGCTGCTATGGGAAGCAGCTGTGTACCATTCCTCGCGATGC
TGCCTACTACAGCTATCAGAATAGGTATCATTTCTGTGAGAAGTGTTTCACAGAGATCCAGGGCGAGAAT
GTGACCCTGGGTGACGACCCTTCACAGCCCCAGACGACAATTTCAAAGGATCAGTTTGAAAAGAAGAAAA
ATGATACCTTAGACCCCGAACCTTTCGTTGATTGCAAGGAGTGTGGCCGGAAGATGCATCAGATTTGCGT
TCTGCACTATGACATCATTTGGCCTTCAGGTTTTGTGTGCGACAACTGCTTGAAGAAAACTGGCAGACCT
CGAAAAGAAAACAAATTCAGTGCTAAGAGGCTGCAGACCACAAGACTGGGAAACCACTTGGAAGACCGAG
TGAACAAATTTTTGCGGCGCCAGAATCACCCTGAAGCCGGGGAGGTTTTTGTCCGAGTGGTGGCCAGCTC
AGACAAGACGGTGGAGGTCAAGCCCGGGATGAAGTCACGGTTTGTGGATTCTGGGGAAATGTCTGAATCT
TTCCCATATCGAACCAAAGCTCTGTTTGCTTTTGAGGAAATTGACGGCGTGGATGTCTGCTTTTTTGGAA
TGCACGTCCAAGAATACGGCTCTGATTGCCCCCCTCCAAACACGAGGCGTGTGTACATTTCTTATCTGGA
TAGTATTCATTTCTTCCGGCCACGTTGCCTCCGCACAGCCGTTTACCATGAGATCCTTATTGGATATTTA
GAGTATGTGAAGAAATTAGGGTATGTGACAGGGCACATCTGGGCCTGTCCTCCAAGTGAAGGAGATGATT
ACATCTTCCATTGCCACCCACCTGATCAAAAAATACCCAAGCCAAAACGACTGCAGGAGTGGTACAAAAA
GATGCTGGACAAGGCGTTTGCAGAGCGGATCATCCATGACTACAAGGATATTTTCAAACAAGCAACTGAA
GACAGGCTCACCAGTGCCAAGGAACTGCCCTATTTTGAAGGTGATTTCTGGCCCAATGTGTTAGAAGAGA
GCATTAAGGAACTAGAACAAGAAGAAGAGGAGAGGAAAAAGGAAGAGAGCACTGCAGCCAGTGAAACCAC
TGAGGGCAGTCAGGGCGACAGCAAGAATGCCAAGAAGAAGAACAACAAGAAAACCAACAAGAACAAAAGC
AGCATCAGCCGCGCCAACAAGAAGAAGCCCAGCATGCCCAACGTGTCCAATGACCTGTCCCAGAAGCTGT
ATGCCACCATGGAGAAGCACAAGGAGGTCTTCTTCGTGATCCACCTGCACGCTGGGCCTGTCATCAACAC
CCTGCCCCCCATCGTCGACCCCGACCCCCTGCTCAGCTGTGACCTCATGGATGGGCGCGACGCCTTCCTC
ACCCTCGCCAGAGACAAGCACTGGGAGTTCTCCTCCTTGCGCCGCTCCAAGTGGTCCACGCTCTGCATGC
TGGTGGAGCTGCACACCCAGGGCCAGGACCGCTTTGTCTACACCTGCAACGAGTGCAAGCACCACGTGGA
GACGCGCTGGCACTGCACTGTGTGCGAGGACTACGACCTCTGCATCAACTGCTATAACACGAAGAGCCAT
GCCCATAAGATGGTGAAGTGGGGGCTGGGCCTGGATGACGAGGGCAGCAGCCAGGGCGAGCCACAGTCAA
AGAGCCCCCAGGAGTCACGCCGGCTGAGCATCCAGCGCTGCATCCAGTCGCTGGTGCACGCGTGCCAGTG
CCGCAACGCCAACTGCTCGCTGCCATCCTGCCAGAAGATGAAGCGGGTGGTGCAGCACACCAAGGGCTGC
AAACGCAAGACCAACGGGGGCTGCCCGGTGTGCAAGCAGCTCATCGCCCTCTGCTGCTACCACGCCAAGC
ACTGCCAAGAAAACAAATGCCCCGTGCCCTTCTGCCTCAACATCAAACACAAGCTCCGCCAGCAGCAGAT
CCAGCACCGCCTGCAGCAGGCCCAGCTCATGCGCCGGCGGATGGCCACCATGAACACCCGCAACGTGCCT
CAGCAGAGTCTGCCTTCTCCTACCTCAGCACCGCCCGGGACCCCCACACAGCAGCCCAGCACACCCCAGA
CGCCGCAGCCCCCTGCCCAGCCCCAACCCTCACCCGTGAGCATGTCACCAGCTGGCTTCCCCAGCGTGGC
CCGGACTCAGCCCCCCACCACGGTGTCCACAGGGAAGCCTACCAGCCAGGTGCCGGCCCCCCCACCCCCG
GCCCAGCCCCCTCCTGCAGCGGTGGAAGCGGCTCGGCAGATCGAGCGTGAGGCCCAGCAGCAGCAGCACC
TGTACCGGGTGAACATCAACAACAGCATGCCCCCAGGACGCACGGGCATGGGGACCCCGGGGAGCCAGAT
GGCCCCCGTGAGCCTGAATGTGCCCCGACCCAACCAGGTGAGCGGGCCCGTCATGCCCAGCATGCCTCCC
GGGCAGTGGCAGCAGGCGCCCCTTCCCCAGCAGCAGCCCATGCCAGGCTTGCCCAGGCCTGTGATATCCA
TGCAGGCCCAGGCGGCCGTGGCTGGGCCCCGGATGCCCAGCGTGCAGCCACCCAGGAGCATCTCACCCAG
CGCTCTGCAAGACCTGCTGCGGACCCTGAAGTCGCCCAGCTCCCCTCAGCAGCAACAGCAGGTGCTGAAC
ATTCTCAAATCAAACCCGCAGCTAATGGCAGCTTTCATCAAACAGCGCACAGCCAAGTACGTGGCCAATC
AGCCCGGCATGCAGCCCCAGCCTGGCCTCCAGTCCCAGCCCGGCATGCAACCCCAGCCTGGCATGCACCA
GCAGCCCAGCCTGCAGAACCTGAATGCCATGCAGGCTGGCGTGCCGCGGCCCGGTGTGCCTCCACAGCAG
CAGGCGATGGGAGGCCTGAACCCCCAGGGCCAGGCCTTGAACATCATGAACCCAGGACACAACCCCAACA
TGGCGAGTATGAATGGGAGTGCCGGCATGGCTGGGGGCATGGCGGGGCACGGCCAGTTCCAGCAGCCTCA
AGGACCCGGAGGCTACCCACCGGCCATGCAGCAGCAGCAGCGCATGCAGCAGCATCTCCCCCTCCAGGGC
AGCTCCATGGGCCAGATGGCGGCTCAGATGGGACAGCTTGGCCAGATGGGGCAGCCGGGGCTGGGGGCAG
ACAGCACCCCCAACATCCAGCAAGCCCTGCAGCAGCGGATTCTGCAGCAACAGCAGATGAAGCAGCAGAT
TGGGTCCCCAGGCCAGCCGAACCCCATGAGCCCCCAGCAACACATGCTCTCAGGACAGCCACAGGCCTCG
CATCTCCCTGGCCAGCAGATCGCCACGTCCCTTAGTAACCAGGTGCGGTCTCCAGCCCCTGTCCAGTCTC
CACGGCCCCAGTCCCAGCCTCCACATTCCAGCCCGTCACCACGGATACAGCCCCAGCCTTCGCCACACCA
CGTCTCACCCCAGACTGGTTCCCCCCACCCCGGACTCGCAGTCACCATGGCCAGCTCCATAGATCAGGGA
CACTTGGGGAACCCCGAACAGAGTGCAATGCTCCCCCAGCTGAACACCCCCAGCAGGAGTGCGCTGTCCA
GCGAACTGTCCCTGGTCGGGGACACCACGGGGGACACGCTAGAGAAGTTTGTGGAGGGCTTGCCGGTCAT
GGTGAGCAAGGGCGCCGAGCTGTTCACCGGCATCGTGCCCATCCTGATCGAGCTGAATGGCGATGTGAAT
GGCCACAAGTTCAGCGTGAGCGGCGAGGGCGAGGGCGATGCCACCTACGGCAAGCTGACCCTGAAGTTCA
TCTGCACCACCGGCAAGCTGCCTGTGCCCTGGCCCACCCTGGTGACCACCCTGAGCTACGGCGTGCAGTG
CTTCTCACGCTACCCCGATCACATGAAGCAGCACGACTTCTTCAAGAGCGCCATGCCTGAGGGCTACATC
CAGGAGCGCACCATCTTCTTCGAGGATGACGGCAACTACAAGTCGCGCGCCGAGGTGAAGTTCGAGGGCG
ATACCCTGGTGAATCGCATCGAGCTGACCGGCACCGATTTCAAGGAGGATGGCAACATCCTGGGCAATAA
GATGGAGTACAACTACAACGCCCACAATGTGTACATCATGACCGACAAGGCCAAGAATGGCATCAAGGTG
AACTTCAAGATCCGCCACAACATCGAGGATGGCAGCGTGCAGCTGGCCGACCACTACCAGCAGAATACCC
CCATCGGCGATGGCCCTGTGCTGCTGCCCGATAACCACTACCTGTCCACCCAGAGCGCCCTGTCCAAGGA
CCCCAACGAGAAGCGCGATCACATGATCTACTTCGGCTTCGTGACCGCCGCCGCCATCACCCACGGCATG
GATGAGCTGTACAAGTGAGCGGCCGCGACTCTAGATCATAATCAGCCATACCACATTTGTAGAGGTTTTA
CTTGCTTTAAAAAACCTCCCACACCTCCCCCTGAACCTGAAACATAAAATGAATGCAATTGTTGTTGTTA
ACTTGTTTATTGCAGCTTATAATGGTTACAAATAAAGCAATAGCATCACAAATTTCACAAATAAAGCATT
TTTTTCACTGCATTCTAGTTGTGGTTTGTCCAAACTCATCAATGTATCTTAAGGCGTAAATTGTAAGCGT
TAATATTTTGTTAAAATTCGCGTTAAATTTTTGTTAAATCAGCTCATTTTTTAACCAATAGGCCGAAATC
GGCAAAATCCCTTATAAATCAAAAGAATAGACCGAGATAGGGT
[37 nt withheld, positions 9004-9040]
AAAGAACGTGGACTCCAACGTCAAAGG
[49 nt withheld, positions 9068-9116]
T
[91 nt withheld, positions 9118-9208]
G
[124 nt withheld, positions 9210-9333]
CAGGTGGCACTTTTCGGGGAAATGTGCGCGGAACCCCTATTTGTTTATTTTTCTAAATACATTCAAATAT
GTATCCGCTCATGAGACAATAACCCTGATAAATGCTTCAATAATATTGAAAAAGGAAGAGTCCTGAGGCG
GAAAGAACCAGCTGTGGAATGTGTGTCAGTTAGGGTGTGGAAAGTCCCCAGGCTCCCCAGCAGGCAGAAG
TATGCAAAGCATGCATCTCAATTAGTCAGCAACCAGGTGTGGAAAGTCCCCAGGCTCCCCAGCAGGCAGA
AGTATGCAAAGCATGCATCTCAATTAGTCAGCAACCATAGTCCCGCCCCTAACTCCGCCCATCCCGCCCC
TAACTCCGCCCAGTTCCGCCCATTCTCCGCCCCATGGCTGACTAATTTTTTTTATTTATGCAGAGGCCGA
GGCCGCCTCGGCCTCTGAGCTATTCCAGAAGTAGTGAGGAGGCTTTTTTGGAGGCCTAGGCTTTTGCAAA
GATCGATCAAGAGACAGGATGAGGATCGTTTCGCATGATTGAACAAGATGGATTGCACGCAGGTTCTCCG
GCCGCTTGGGTGGAGAGGCTATTCGGCTATGACTGGGCACAACAGACAATCGGCTGCTCTGATGCCGCCG
TGTTCCGGCTGTCAGCGCAGGGGCGCCCGGTTCTTTTTGTCAAGACCGACCTGTCCGGTGCCCTGAATGA
ACTGCAAGACGAGGCAGCGCGGCTATCGTGGCTGGCCACGACGGGCGTTCCTTGCGCAGCTGTGCTCGAC
GTTGTCACTGAAGCGGGAAGGGACTGGCTGCTATTGGGCGAAGTGCCGGGGCAGGATCTCCTGTCATCTC
ACCTTGCTCCTGCCGAGAAAGTATCCATCATGGCTGATGCAATGCGGCGGCTGCATACGCTTGATCCGGC
TACCTGCCCATTCGACCACCAAGCGAAACATCGCATCGAGCGAGCACGTACTCGGATGGAAGCCGGTCTT
GTCGATCAGGATGATCTGGACGAAGAGCATCAGGGGCTCGCGCCAGCCGAACTGTTCGCCAGGCTCAAGG
CGAGCATGCCCGACGGCGAGGATCTCGTCGTGACCCATGGCGATGCCTGCTTGCCGAATATCATGGTGGA
AAATGGCCGCTTTTCTGGATTCATCGACTGTGGCCGGCTGGGTGTGGCGGACCGCTATCAGGACATAGCG
TTGGCTACCCGTGATATTGCTGAAGAGCTTGGCGGCGAATGGGCTGACCGCTTCCTCGTGCTTTACGGTA
TCGCCGCTCCCGATTCGCAGCGCATCGCCTTCTATCGCCTTCTTGACGAGTTCTTCTGAGCGGGACTCTG
GGGTTCGAAATGACCGACCAAGCGACGCCCAACCTGCCATCACGAGATTTCGATTCCACCGCCGCCTTCT
ATGAAAGGTTGGGCTTCGGAATCGTTTTCCGGGACGCCGGCTGGATGATCCTCCAGCGCGGGGATCTCAT
GCTGGAGTTCTTCGCCCACCCTAGGGGGAGGCTAACTGAAACACGGAAGGAGACAATACCGGAAGGAACC
CGCGCTATGACGGCAATAAAAAGACAGAATAAAACGCACGGTGTTGGGTCGTTTGTTCATAAACGCGGGG
TTCGGTCCCAGGGCTGGCACTCTGTCGATACCCCACCGAGACCCCATTGGGGCCAATACGCCCGCGTTTC
TTCCTTTTCCCCACCCCACCCCCCAAGTTCGGGTGAAGGCCCAGGGCTCGCAGCCAACGTCGGGGCGGCA
GGCCCTGCCATAGCCTCAGGTTACTCATATATACTTTAGATTGATTTAAAACTTCATTTTTAATTTAAAA
GGATCTAGGTGAAGATCCTTTTTGATAATCTCATGACCAAAATCCCTTAACGTGAGTTTTCGTTCCACTG
AGCGTCAGACCCCGTAGAAAAGATCAAAGGATCTTCTTGAGATCCTTTTTTTCTGCGCGTAATCTGCTGC
TTGCAAACAAAAAAACCACCGCTACCAGCGGTGGTTTGTTTGCCGGATCAAGAGCTACCAACTCTTTTTC
CGAAGGTAACTGGCTTCAGCAGAGCGCAGATACCAAATACTGTTCTTCTAGTGTAGCCGTAGTTAGGCCA
CCACTTCAAGAACTCTGTAGCACCGCCTACATACCTCGCTCTGCTAATCCTGTTACCAGTGGCTGCTGCC
AGTGGCGATAAGTCGTGTCTTACCGGGTTGGACTCAAGACGATAGTTACCGGATAAGGCGCAGCGGTCGG
GCTGAACGGGGGGTTCGTGCACACAGCCCAGCTTGGAGCGAACGACCTACACCGAACTGAGATACCTACA
GCGTGAGCTATGAGAAAGCGCCACGCTTCCCGAAGGGAGAAAGGCGGACAGGTATCCGGTAAGCGGCAGG
GTCGGAACAGGAGAGCGCACGAGGGAGCTTCCAGGGGGAAACGCCTGGTATCTTTATAGTCCTGTCGGGT
TTCGCCACCTCTGACTTGAGCGTCGATTTTTGTGATGCTCGTCAGGGGGGCGGAGCCTATGGAAAAACGC
CAGCAACGCGGCCTTTTTACGGTTCCTGGCCTTTTGCTGGCCTTTTGCTCACATGTTCTTTCCTGCGTTA
TCCCCTGATTCTGTGGATAACCGTATTACCGCCATGCAT
Features (pLannotate 1.2.2; 14 found; start..end, strand, type, name):
     61..364     +  enhancer       CMV enhancer: human cytomegalovirus immediate early enhancer
    365..568     +  promoter       CMV promoter: human cytomegalovirus (CMV) immediate early promoter
    609..665     +  misc_feature   MCS: multiple cloning site
    667..7902    +  CDS            CREBBP: CBP_HUMAN - Also known as CBP. Experimental evidence at protein level: Swiss-Prot protein existence level 1. Acetylates histones, giving a specific tag for transcriptional activation (PubMed:24616510). Also acetylates non- histone proteins, like DDX21, FBL, IRF2, MAFG, NCOA3, POLR1E/PAF53 and FOXO1 (PubMed:10490106, PubMed:11154691, PubMed:12738767, PubMed:12929931, PubMed:9707565, PubMed:24207024, PubMed:28790157, PubMed:30540930). Binds specifically to phosphorylated CREB and enhances its transcriptional activity toward cAMP-responsive genes. Acts as a coactivator of ALX1. Acts as a circadia
   7909..8628    +  CDS            AcGFP1: Aequorea coerulescens GFP mammalian codon-optimized
   8644..8727    +  CDS            large T antigen (fragment): large T antigen from SV40 (simian virus 40)
   8750..8871    +  polyA_signal   SV40 poly(A) signal: SV40 polyadenylation signal
   8905..9333    -  rep_origin     f1 ori (sequence partly withheld): f1 bacteriophage origin of replication; arrow indicates direction of (+) strand synthesis
   9360..9464    +  promoter       AmpR promoter: bla
   9466..9823    +  promoter       SV40 promoter: SV40 enhancer and early promoter
   9858..10652   +  CDS            NeoR/KanR: aminoglycoside phosphotransferase from Tn5; aph(3')-II (or nptII); confers resistance to neomycin, kanamycin, and G418 (Geneticin®)
  10673..10825   +  CDS            ble (fragment): BLE_KLEPN - Experimental evidence at protein level: Swiss-Prot protein existence level 1. Binding protein with a strong affinity to the bleomycin family of antibiotics. Binds to CL990; an antimitotic-antibiotic compound. From Klebsiella pneumoniae.
  10884..10931   +  polyA_signal   HSV TK poly(A) signal: herpes simplex virus thymidine kinase polyadenylation signal (Cole and Stacy, 1985)
  11260..11848   +  rep_origin     ori: high-copy-number ColE1/pMB1/pBR322/pUC origin of replication
