[The description below was written by a language model from this plasmid's Addgene catalogue record and pLannotate feature annotations shown in this document.]
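Description:
pAcGFP-N1_CBPdIDR7-H1 is a mammalian expression plasmid built on the Clontech pAcGFP-N1 backbone for transient expression of a GFP-tagged deletion mutant of human CREB binding protein (CBP, gene CREBBP). The sequenced construct is about 12 kb. It replicates in E. coli from a high-copy ColE1/pUC-type origin and is selected with kanamycin. Resistance comes from a dual-purpose NeoR/KanR cassette (Tn5 aminoglycoside phosphotransferase). A bacterial bla-type promoter drives this gene in E. coli, and the SV40 enhancer/early promoter drives it in mammalian cells, with the HSV TK polyadenylation signal terminating the transcript. The same marker could therefore support G418 selection, although the stated purpose is transient expression. An f1 origin is also present. The short large T antigen and ble fragments flagged by the annotation appear to be backbone remnants rather than functional genes.

The payload is a roughly 7.2 kb CBP coding sequence inserted by Gibson assembly just downstream of the multiple cloning site. It is driven by the human cytomegalovirus immediate early enhancer and promoter. The open reading frame continues into mammalian codon-optimised AcGFP1 from Aequorea coerulescens, placing the fluorescent tag at the C terminus of CBP, and is followed by the SV40 poly(A) signal. The insert carries a deletion described as removal of IDR7, covering CBP residues 2187 to 2216, which lies within one of the protein's intrinsically disordered regions. CBP is a histone and non-histone protein acetyltransferase and transcriptional coactivator. The associated work concerns how CBP's disordered regions regulate acetylation and gene expression, so this construct likely serves to compare the localisation and behaviour of the mutant with other CBP variants in live or fixed cells.
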