Addgene plasmid #221930: pAcGFP-N1_CBPdIDR7-H1
Purpose: Transient expression of GFP-tagged CBPdeltaIDR7-H1 in mammalian cells
Depositing lab: Daniel Bose. Depositing organization: University of Sheffield. Publication: CBP-IDRs regulate acetylation and gene expression. Gelder KL, Carruthers NA, Gilbert G, Harrison LJ, Evans BV, Evans TI, Ball SS, Dunning M, Craggs TD, Twelvetrees AE, Bose DA. Cell Rep. 2026 Mar 12;45(3):117109. doi: 10.1016/j.celrep.2026.117109. PubMed 41824454.
Backbone
  Vector backbone: pAcGFP-N1
  Backbone manufacturer: Clontech
  Backbone size w/o insert (bp): 4726
  Vector type: Mammalian Expression
Growth in bacteria
  Bacterial resistance: Kanamycin, 50 μg/mL
  Growth temperature: 37°C
  Growth strain: DH5alpha
  Copy number: High Copy
Gene/Insert
  Gene/Insert name: CBPdeltaIDR7-H1 (alt name: CREB binding protein)
  Species: H. sapiens (human)
  Insert size (bp): 7236
  Mutation: deletion of IDR7, CBP aa 2187 - 2216
  Entrez Gene: CREBBP (a.k.a. CBP, KAT3A, MKHK1, RSTS, RSTS1)
  Tag / fusion protein: GFP (C terminal on insert)
  Cloning method: Gibson Cloning
Terms and licenses: Academic/Nonprofit Terms; Industry Terms: Not Available to Industry
How to cite: pAcGFP-N1_CBPdIDR7-H1 was a gift from Daniel Bose (Addgene plasmid # 221930 ; http://n2t.net/addgene:221930 ; RRID:Addgene_221930)
